Addgene plasmid #61870: pInducer21 Flag-Sesn2 419A/422A/426A
Purpose: Dox inducible lentivirial expression of Flag-Sesn 419A/422A/426A (mouse) mutant
Depositing lab: Ming Li. Depositing organization: Memorial Sloan-Kettering Cancer Center. Publication: Sestrins function as guanine nucleotide dissociation inhibitors for Rag GTPases to control mTORC1 signaling. Peng M, Yin N, Li MO. Cell. 2014 Sep 25;159(1):122-33. doi: 10.1016/j.cell.2014.08.038. PubMed 25259925.
Backbone
  Vector backbone: pInducer21
  Backbone size w/o insert (bp): 13000
  Total vector size (bp): 14400
  Vector type: Mammalian Expression
  Selectable markers: EGFP
Growth in bacteria
  Bacterial resistance: Ampicillin, 100 μg/mL
  Growth temperature: 37°C
  Growth strain: Stbl3
  Copy number: High Copy
Gene/Insert
  Gene/Insert name: Sesn2
  Species: M. musculus (mouse)
  Insert size (bp): 1440
  Mutation: 419A/422A/426A
  Entrez Gene: Sesn2 (a.k.a. HI95, SEST2, Ses2)
  Promoter: CMV
  Tag / fusion protein: Flag (N terminal on insert)
  Cloning method: Gateway Cloning
  Sequencing primers: 5′ pInducer20 5 Primer: aagtgaaagtcgagctcggta
Terms and licenses: Academic/Nonprofit Terms; Industry Terms: Not Available to Industry
How to cite: pInducer21 Flag-Sesn2 419A/422A/426A was a gift from Ming Li (Addgene plasmid # 61870 ; http://n2t.net/addgene:61870 ; RRID:Addgene_61870)
