[The description below was written by a language model from this plasmid's Addgene catalogue record.]
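Description:
pInducer21 Flag-Sesn2 419A/422A/426A is a doxycycline-inducible lentiviral expression plasmid built on the pInducer21 backbone, carrying a mutant form of mouse Sestrin 2 (Sesn2). The backbone is about 13 kb and the complete construct about 14.4 kb, with the roughly 1.44 kb Sesn2 open reading frame introduced by Gateway recombination. In bacteria the plasmid is maintained at high copy under ampicillin selection, and a recombination-deficient strain (Stbl3) is recorded as the host, as is usual for lentiviral vectors whose repeated long terminal repeats are prone to rearrangement. No feature table is provided, so the origin of replication, viral elements and transactivator cassette are not itemised in the record.

The insert encodes Sesn2 with an N-terminal Flag epitope tag for detection or immunoprecipitation, and carries alanine substitutions at positions 419, 422 and 426; the original residues are not given. The promoter is listed as CMV. Given the stated doxycycline inducibility, this most likely refers to a tetracycline-responsive promoter built on a minimal CMV core, although the record does not spell this out. EGFP is the only marker listed for mammalian cells, so transduced cells are identified or sorted by fluorescence rather than by drug selection.

The stated purpose is doxycycline-controlled lentiviral expression of the triple-alanine Sesn2 mutant in mammalian cells. The associated study concerns Sestrins acting as guanine nucleotide dissociation inhibitors for Rag GTPases in the control of mTORC1 signalling, so the mutant would plausibly be compared with wild-type Sesn2 in that context. The record does not describe the functional effect of the substitutions.
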