>Addgene plasmid #61870 | pInducer21 Flag-Sesn2 419A/422A/426A | addgene partial sequence | sequence record 102529 | LNCX 5'-AGCTCGTTTAGTGAACCGTCAGATC-3'
ATAGAAGACACCGGGACCGTATCCAGCCTCCGCGGCCCCGAACTAGTCCAGTGTGGTGGAATTCTGCAGA
TATCAACAAGTTTGTACAAAAAAGCAGGCTACCATGGACTACAAAGACGATGACGACAAGATGATCGTAG
CGGACTCCGAGTGCCATTCCGAGATCAAGGGCTACCTGCCGTTCACCAGGGGTGGTGTGGCCGGCCCCGA
GACCCGAGAGGAGCATCGGGAGGGCCAGGCTCGGCGAGGCTCTCGAGGGCCCAGCGCTTTCATTCCAGTG
GAAGAGATCCTTCGGGAAGGAGCTGAGAGCCTGGAGCAGCACCTGGGGCTCGAGGCCCTGATGTCCTCAG
GGCGGGTGGACAACCTGGCGGTGGTGATGGGTCTACACCCGGACTACCTTAGCAGCTTCTGGCGCCTGCA
TTACCTGCTGCTGCATACGGATGGGCCCCTGGCCAGCTCCTGGCGCCACTACATTGCCATCATGGCTGCT
GCCCGTCACCAGTGTTCTTACCTGGTGGGTTCCCACATGACTGAGTTCCTGCAGACCGGCGGTGACCCCG
AGTGGCTGCTGGGCCTTCACCGGGCCCCTGAGAAGCTCCGCAAGCTCAGCGAGGTCAACAAGTTACTGGC
GCATCGGCCGTGGCTCATCACCAAGGAACATATCCAGGCCTTGCTG
