>Addgene plasmid #61870 | pInducer21 Flag-Sesn2 419A/422A/426A | addgene partial sequence | sequence record 102531 | pPHAGE-3 5'-GCT CCA GAC TGC CTT GGG AAA AGC-3'
TCATTACTAAGCGTAGTCTGGGACGTCGTATGGGTATTCGAACCGCGGGCCCTCTAGACTCGAGCGGCCG
CCACTGTGCTGGATATCAACCACTTTGTACAAGAAAGCTGGGTTCAGGTCATGTAGCGGGTGATGGCGCG
CAGGGCATAGAGCAGGGCCGCTTGCATGCGGGCTTCAAGGAGCAGCAAGTTCACATGAACCTTCTCTGAG
TGGCGGAAGTGCCTCCAAAAGAGGTTGTACATCCTACGGGTCGTCTTCTCAGGGTAGCAGGCCACCGTCG
CGATATAGATTGCGAGGTTCGCTTCCAGGAGCTGGTTTACCTCGCCGTAATCATAGTCATCGTATCTGAT
GCCAAAGACGCAGTGGATGTAGTTCCAGATGGCCCTGCGGAGCATGGAGGTGTCCACGCCACTGTGCATG
GCGATGGTGTTATAGGTGAGGCTGCAGGCTACCTGGAACTTCTCATCCAGCAGCTGCCCTCCCTCAGGGT
AGAGCCTCTGGATCAGCGAGTAGCCATGGTCTTCCCAGGTATAATCCTGGGCACGGAAGGTTGGGGGCGC
CTGAGTCCCTCGACGAGTGAAGTCTTCATATCCAAATGCGGGGTCCTCCACAAAGCATAGGATGTCTGGG
TGTGGAGAAGGCTCCAGGATATCCGCTGAGGGGGTCACCAGCAGGCTTTCTGACTTCTCCAGCTC
